Addgene plasmid #172463: pCS2+-wbp2nl
Purpose: expresses wild-type protein when injected into embryos
Depositing lab: Sally Moody. Depositing organization: George Washington University. Publication: Wbp2nl has a developmental role in establishing neural and non-neural ectodermal fates. Marchak A, Grant PA, Neilson KM, Datta Majumdar H, Yaklichkin S, Johnson D, Moody SA. Dev Biol. 2017 Sep 1;429(1):213-224. doi: 10.1016/j.ydbio.2017.06.025. Epub 2017 Jun 27. PubMed 28663133.
Backbone
  Vector backbone: pCS2+
  Backbone size w/o insert (bp): 4100
  Total vector size (bp): 5048
  Modifications to backbone: none
  Vector type: Xenopus Expression
Growth in bacteria
  Bacterial resistance: Ampicillin, 100 μg/mL
  Growth temperature: 37°C
  Growth strain: DH5alpha
  Copy number: Unknown
Gene/Insert
  Gene/Insert name: wbp2nl
  Species: X. laevis (frog)
  Insert size (bp): 948
  Mutation: none
  Entrez Gene: wbp2nl.L (a.k.a. XELAEV_18023638mg, pawp, wbp2nl)
  Promoter: SP6
  Tag / fusion protein: none
  Cloning method: Restriction Enzyme; 5′ cloning site Cla1 (not destroyed); 3′ cloning site Xho1 (not destroyed)
  Sequencing primers: 5′ SP6; 3′ M13
Terms and licenses: Academic/Nonprofit Terms; Industry Terms: Not Available to Industry
Depositor comments: Our group cloned it
How to cite: pCS2+-wbp2nl was a gift from Sally Moody (Addgene plasmid # 172463 ; http://n2t.net/addgene:172463 ; RRID:Addgene_172463)
