[The description below was written by a language model from this plasmid's Addgene catalogue record and pLannotate feature annotations shown in this document.]
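Description:
pCS2+-wbp2nl is a Xenopus expression plasmid that carries the wild-type, untagged coding sequence of Xenopus laevis wbp2nl (the wbp2nl.L homeolog, also known as pawp) in the unmodified pCS2+ backbone. The roughly 950 bp insert was cloned between the ClaI and XhoI sites of the polylinker, both of which remain intact, giving a plasmid of about 5 kb. The automated annotation recognises part of the insert by its similarity to human WBP2NL/PAWP, a WW domain-binding protein. This is consistent with the frog ortholog named in the catalogue record rather than evidence of a human sequence.

The insert lies downstream of the simian cytomegalovirus IE94 enhancer/promoter and an SP6 phage promoter, and is followed by the SV40 polyadenylation signal. In this standard pCS2+ layout, SP6 RNA polymerase can make sense mRNA in vitro for microinjection, which is the promoter listed in the record. The CMV IE94 promoter would also allow direct expression from injected or transfected DNA. T7 and T3 promoters on the opposite strand flank the poly(A) region. Propagation in E. coli depends on a high-copy ColE1/pUC-type origin and ampicillin resistance from β-lactamase. An f1 origin and remnants of lac sequences (lac promoter/operator, lacZα and lacI fragments) are carried over from the parental backbone.

The stated purpose is to express wild-type Wbp2nl protein when injected into embryos. This fits gain-of-function experiments in a study of the gene's developmental role in establishing neural and non-neural ectodermal fates.
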