Features (pLannotate 1.2.2; 15 found; start..end, strand, type, name):
     35..53      +  promoter       SP6 promoter: promoter for bacteriophage SP6 RNA polymerase
    158..571     +  CDS            WBP2NL (fragment): WBP2L_HUMAN - Also known as PAWP. Experimental evidence at protein level: Swiss-Prot protein existence level 1. May play a role in meotic resumption and pronuclear formation, mediated by a WW domain-signaling pathway during fertilization. From Homo sapiens (Human).
   1049..1066    -  promoter       T7 promoter (fragment): promoter for bacteriophage T7 RNA polymerase
   1071..1205    -  polyA_signal   SV40 poly(A) signal: SV40 polyadenylation signal
   1318..1336    -  promoter       T3 promoter: promoter for bacteriophage T3 RNA polymerase
   1381..1397    -  protein_bind   lac operator: The lac repressor binds to the lac operator to inhibit transcription in E. coli. This inhibition can be relieved by adding lactose or isopropyl-β-D-thiogalactopyranoside (IPTG). lac repressor encoded by lacI
   1405..1435    -  promoter       lac promoter: promoter for the E. coli lac operon
   1450..1471    -  protein_bind   CAP binding site: CAP binding activates transcription in the presence of cAMP. E. coli catabolite activator protein
   1484..1576    -  CDS            lacI (fragment): lac repressor; lacI; The lac repressor binds to the lac operator to inhibit transcription in E. coli. This inhibition can be relieved by adding lactose or isopropyl-β-D-thiogalactopyranoside (IPTG).
   1759..2347    -  rep_origin     ori: high-copy-number ColE1/pMB1/pBR322/pUC origin of replication
   2518..3378    -  CDS            AmpR: β-lactamase; bla; confers resistance to ampicillin, carbenicillin, and related antibiotics
   3379..3483    -  promoter       AmpR promoter: bla
   3536..3964    -  rep_origin     f1 ori (sequence partly withheld): f1 bacteriophage origin of replication; arrow indicates direction of (+) strand synthesis
   3969..4035    -  CDS            lacZα (fragment): LacZα fragment of β-galactosidase; lacZ fragment
   4042..5019    +  promoter       CMV IE94 promoter: enhancer/promoter region of simian cytomegalovirus major immediate early transcription unit IE94
>Addgene plasmid #172463 | pCS2+-wbp2nl | addgene full sequence | sequence record 342773 | Addgene NGS Result
CGCCATTCTGCCTGGGGACGTCGGAGCAAGCTTGATTTAGGTGACACTATAGAATACAAGCTACTTGTTC
TTTTTGCAGGATCCCATCGATTAAAGCAACTCCATTCCAGCAATTACTGAGTAGTGCGCAGGGAGAAGTT
GAAGGCTTTAGTGCGAGATGTCACTCAATAAGGACCACTCTCAGGGGGCCGGGATCATTGTCAGCAACGG
GGAGAGTATTCTCAGACAGTGTAAAGATGTGGAACTGTCCTTCAGCGATATGTCTCACAAATCAGAAGCA
TTCAGAGGCACAAAGAAAGGATCGCTATTTCTCACCGCTTACAGGGTGATCTTCCTAAACAAGGGGAAGG
ATCCCATGATGTCCTTTAATATGCCATTCTACATGATGAAAGGATGCTCCATAGAACAGCCAGTGTTCTC
TGCCAACTACATCAAGGGAACCATCAGTGCTGAACCTGGAGGTGGCTGGGAGGGTCAAGCCTCTTTTAAA
ATTACATTTAATAGTGGAGGTGCTATTGAATTTGGACAAATCATGTTCAAAATGGCAACTTGTGCTTCCA
GAACCCCTCCTGTTCCTCATGCTGCATATGGATACACACCTGCTCCAGGAGGCTATGCACATGGCGGGTA
CCCTCCAGCTCCAGGAATATATACACCCCCACCCCAACCATCAGGCCCTTATCCATATGGACCCCCTGCT
ATGAATGGATATGGACCACCTCCAAATCCTATGGGATACCCGTATGCTCCACCAGCAGGACCTGGCATGT
ATCCACCCCCTCCTGAAATGAATCCCATTTACATGGCTCCTCCACCACCTTATCCTGGACCCCCCTACAA
TGGGACCCCCTACAATGGAACCCCAGCACCTTCTGCTCCCACTGGATGCATGAATGCTGGTATGCCTGGA
GGTAGCAAAGCTGCAGAAGCTGCATCCAGTGCGTATTATAACCCAGCTGACCCTCACAATGTCTATATGC
CTATGGATCGTCCTCCTCCATACGCTCCAAATGATGATAAAAAGAACAATTAACTCGAGCCTCTAGAACT
ATAGTGAGTCGTATTACGTAGATCCAGACATGATAAGATACATTGATGAGTTTGGACAAACCACAACTAG
AATGCAGTGAAAAAAATGCTTTATTTGTGAAATTTGTGATGCTATTGCTTTATTTGTAACCATTATAAGC
TGCAATAAACAAGTTAACAACAACAATTGCATTCATTTTATGTTTCAGGTTCAGGGGGAGGTGTGGGAGG
TTTTTTAATTCGCGGCCGCGGCGCCAATGCATTGGGCCCGGTACCCAGCTTTTGTTCCCTTTAGTGAGGG
TTAATTGCGCGCTTGGCGTAATCATGGTCATAGCTGTTTCCTGTGTGAAATTGTTATCCGCTCACAATTC
CACACAACATACGAGCCGGGAGCATAAAGTGTAAAGCCTGGGGTGCCTAATGAGTGAGCTAACTCACATT
AATTGCGTTGCGCTCACTGCCCGCTTTCCAGTCGGGAAACCTGTCGTGCCAGCTGCATTAATGAATCGGC
CAACGCGCGGGGAGAGGCGGTTTGCGTATTGGGCGCTCTTCCGCTTCCTCGCTCACTGACTCGCTGCGCT
CGGTCGTTCGGCTGCGGCGAGCGGTATCAGCTCACTCAAAGGCGGTAATACGGTTATCCACAGAATCAGG
GGATAACGCAGGAAAGAACATGTGAGCAAAAGGCCAGCAAAAGGCCAGGAACCGTAAAAAGGCCGCGTTG
CTGGCGTTTTTCCATAGGCTCCGCCCCCCTGACGAGCATCACAAAAATCGACGCTCAAGTCAGAGGTGGC
GAAACCCGACAGGACTATAAAGATACCAGGCGTTTCCCCCTGGAAGCTCCCTCGTGCGCTCTCCTGTTCC
GACCCTGCCGCTTACCGGATACCTGTCCGCCTTTCTCCCTTCGGGAAGCGTGGCGCTTTCTCATAGCTCA
CGCTGTAGGTATCTCAGTTCGGTGTAGGTCGTTCGCTCCAAGCTGGGCTGTGTGCACGAACCCCCCGTTC
AGCCCGACCGCTGCGCCTTATCCGGTAACTATCGTCTTGAGTCCAACCCGGTAAGACACGACTTATCGCC
ACTGGCAGCAGCCACTGGTAACAGGATTAGCAGAGCGAGGTATGTAGGCGGTGCTACAGAGTTCTTGAAG
TGGTGGCCTAACTACGGCTACACTAGAAGAACAGTATTTGGTATCTGCGCTCTGCTGAAGCCAGTTACCT
TCGGAAAAAGAGTTGGTAGCTCTTGATCCGGCAAACAAACCACCGCTGGTAGCGGTGGTTTTTTTGTTTG
CAAGCAGCAGATTACGCGCAGAAAAAAAGGATCTCAAGAAGATCCTTTGATCTTTTCTACGGGGTCTGAC
GCTCAGTGGAACGAAAACTCACGTTAAGGGATTTTGGTCATGAGATTATCAAAAAGGATCTTCACCTAGA
TCCTTTTAAATTAAAAATGAAGTTTTAAATCAATCTAAAGTATATATGAGTAAACTTGGTCTGACAGTTA
CCAATGCTTAATCAGTGAGGCACCTATCTCAGCGATCTGTCTATTTCGTTCATCCATAGTTGCCTGACTC
CCCGTCGTGTAGATAACTACGATACGGGAGGGCTTACCATCTGGCCCCAGTGCTGCAATGATACCGCGAG
ACCCACGCTCACCGGCTCCAGATTTATCAGCAATAAACCAGCCAGCCGGAAGGGCCGAGCGCAGAAGTGG
TCCTGCAACTTTATCCGCCTCCATCCAGTCTATTAATTGTTGCCGGGAAGCTAGAGTAAGTAGTTCGCCA
GTTAATAGTTTGCGCAACGTTGTTGCCATTGCTACAGGCATCGTGGTGTCACGCTCGTCGTTTGGTATGG
CTTCATTCAGCTCCGGTTCCCAACGATCAAGGCGAGTTACATGATCCCCCATGTTGTGCAAAAAAGCGGT
TAGCTCCTTCGGTCCTCCGATCGTTGTCAGAAGTAAGTTGGCCGCAGTGTTATCACTCATGGTTATGGCA
GCACTGCATAATTCTCTTACTGTCATGCCATCCGTAAGATGCTTTTCTGTGACTGGTGAGTACTCAACCA
AGTCATTCTGAGAATAGTGTATGCGGCGACCGAGTTGCTCTTGCCCGGCGTCAATACGGGATAATACCGC
GCCACATAGCAGAACTTTAAAAGTGCTCATCATTGGAAAACGTTCTTCGGGGCGAAAACTCTCAAGGATC
TTACCGCTGTTGAGATCCAGTTCGATGTAACCCACTCGTGCACCCAACTGATCTTCAGCATCTTTTACTT
TCACCAGCGTTTCTGGGTGAGCAAAAACAGGAAGGCAAAATGCCGCAAAAAAGGGAATAAGGGCGACACG
GAAATGTTGAATACTCATACTCTTCCTTTTTCAATATTATTGAAGCATTTATCAGGGTTATTGTCTCATG
AGCGGATACATATTTGAATGTATTTAGAAAAATAAACAAATAGGGGTTCCGCGCACATTTCCCCGAAAAG
TGCCACCTAAATTGTAAGCGTTAATATTTTGTTAAAATTCGCGTTAAATTTTTGTTAAATCAGCTCATTT
TTTAACCAATAGGCCGAAATCGGCAAAATCCCTTATAAATCAAAAGAATAGACCGAGATAGGGT
[37 nt withheld, positions 3635-3671]
AAAGAACGTGGACTCCAACGTCAAAGG
[49 nt withheld, positions 3699-3747]
T
[91 nt withheld, positions 3749-3839]
G
[124 nt withheld, positions 3841-3964]
CCCATTCGCCATTCAGGCTGCGCAACTGTTGGGAAGGGCGATCGGTGCGGGCCTCTTCGCTATTACGCCA
GTCGACCGCCAATTCAATATGGCGTATATGGACTCATGCCAATTCAATATGGTGGATCTGGACCTGTGCC
AATTCAATATGGCGTATATGGACTCGTGCCAATTCAATATGGTGGATCTGGACCCCAGCCAATTCAATAT
GGCGGACTTGGCACCATGCCAATTCAATATGGCGGACCTGGCACTGTGCCAACTGGGGAGGGGTCTACTT
GGCACGGTGCCAAGTTTGAGGAGGGGTCTTGGCCCTGTGCCAAGTCCGCCATATTGAATTGGCATGGTGC
CAATAATGGCGGCCATATTGGCTATATGCCAGGATCAATATATAGGCAATATCCAATATGGCCCTATGCC
AATATGGCTATTGGCCAGGTTCAATACTATGTATTGGCCCTATGCCATATAGTATTCCATATATGGGTTT
TCCTATTGACGTAGATAGCCCCTCCCAATGGGCGGTCCCATATACCATATATGGGGCTTCCTAATACCGC
CCATAGCCACTCCCCCATTGACGTCAATGGTCTCTATATATGGTCTTTCCTATTGACGTCATATGGGCGG
TCCTATTGACGTATATGGCGCCTCCCCCATTGACGTCAATTACGGTAAATGGCCCGCCTGGCTCAATGCC
CATTGACGTCAATAGGACCACCCACCATTGACGTCAATGGGATGGCTCATTGCCCATTCATATCCGTTCT
CACGCCCCCTATTGACGTCAATGACGGTAAATGGCCCACTTGGCAGTACATCAATATCTATTAATAGTAA
CTTGGCAAGTACATTACTATTGGAAGTACGCCAGGGTACATTGGCAGTACTCCCATTGACGTCAATGGCG
GTAAATGGCCCGCGATGGCTGCCAAGTACATCCCCATTGACGTCAATGGGGAGGGGCAATGACGCAAATG
GGCGTTCCATTGACGTAAATGGGCGGTAGGCGTGCCTAATGGGAGGTCTATATAAGCAATGCTCGTTTAG
GGAAC
