>Addgene plasmid #172463 | pCS2+-wbp2nl | depositor partial sequence | sequence record 338556 | M13 Reverse
NNNNNNNNNNNNNANNNANCCTNNCTANAGGNANNNAAGCTGGGTACCGGGCCCAATGCATTGGCGCCGC
GGCCGCGAATTAAAAAACCTCCCACACCTCCCCCTGAACCTGAAACATAAAATGAATGCAATTGTTGTTG
TTAACTTGTTTATTGCAGCTTATAATGGTTACAAATAAAGCAATAGCATCACAAATTTCACAAATAAAGC
ATTTTTTTCACTGCATTCTAGTTGTGGTTTGTCCAAACTCATCAATGTATCTTATCATGTCTGGATCTAC
GTAATACGACTCACTATAGTTCTAGAGGCTCGAGTTAATTGTTCTTTTTATCATCATTTGGAGCGTATGG
AGGAGGACGATCCATAGGCATATAGACATTGTGAGGGTCAGCTGGGTTATAATACGCACTGGATGCAGCT
TCTGCAGCTTTGCTACCTCCAGGCATACCAGCATTCATGCATCCAGTGGGAGCAGAAGGTGCTGGGGTTC
CATTGTAGGGGGTCCCATTGTAGGGGGGTCCAGGATAAGGTGGTGGAGGAGCCATGTAAATGGGATTCAT
TTCAGGAGGGGGTGGATACATGCCAGGTCCTGCTGGTGGAGCATACGGGTATCCCATAGGATTTGGAGGT
GGTCCATATCCATTCATAGCAGGGGGTCCATATGGATAAGGGCCTGATGGTTGGGGTGGGGGTGTATATA
TTCCTGGAGCTGGAGGGTACCCGCCATGTGCATAGCCTCCTGGAGCAGGTGTGTATCCATATGCAGCATG
AGGAACAGGAGGGGTTCTGGAAGCACAAGTTGCCATTTTGAACATGATTTGTCCAAATTCAATAGCACCT
CCACTATTAAATGTAATTTTAAAAGAGGCTTGACCCTCCCAGCCACCTCCAGGTTCAGCACTGATGGTTC
CCTTGATGTAGTTGGCAGAGAACACTGGCTGTTCTATGGAN
