>Addgene plasmid #172463 | pCS2+-wbp2nl | depositor partial sequence | sequence record 338557 | SP6 Forward
NNNNNNNNNNNNNNNNTNNNNNNNNNNNTCGATTAAGCAACTCCATTCCAGCAATTACTGAGTAGTGCGC
AGGGAGAAGTTGAAGGCTTTAGTGCGAGATGTCACTCAATAAGGACCACTCTCAGGGGGCCGGGATCATT
GTCAGCAACGGGGAGAGTATTCTCAGACAGTGTAAAGATGTGGAACTGTCCTTCAGCGATATGTCTCACA
AATCAGAAGCATTCAGAGGCACAAAGAAAGGATCGCTATTTCTCACCGCTTACAGGGTGATCTTCCTAAA
CAAGGGGAAGGATCCCATGATGTCCTTTAATATGCCATTCTACATGATGAAAGGATGCTCCATAGAACAG
CCAGTGTTCTCTGCCAACTACATCAAGGGAACCATCAGTGCTGAACCTGGAGGTGGCTGGGAGGGTCAAG
CCTCTTTTAAAATTACATTTAATAGTGGAGGTGCTATTGAATTTGGACAAATCATGTTCAAAATGGCAAC
TTGTGCTTCCAGAACCCCTCCTGTTCCTCATGCTGCATATGGATACACACCTGCTCCAGGAGGCTATGCA
CATGGCGGGTACCCTCCAGCTCCAGGAATATATACACCCCCACCCCAACCATCAGGCCCTTATCCATATG
GACCCCCTGCTATGAATGGATATGGACCACCTCCAAATCCTATGGGATACCCGTATGCTCCACCAGCAGG
ACCTGGCATGTATCCACCCCCTCCTGAAATGAATCCCATTTACATGGCTCCTCCACCACCTTATCCTGGA
CCCCCCTACAATGGGACCCCCTACAATGGAACCCCAGCACCTTCTGCTCCCACTGGATGCATGAATGCTG
GTATGCCTGGAGGTAGCAAAGCTGCAGAAGCTGCATCCAGTGCGTATTATAACCCAGCTGANCCTCACAA
TGTCTATA
